Addgene plasmid #75489: STK10 gRNA (BRDN0001162510)
Purpose: 3rd generation lentiviral gRNA plasmid targeting human STK10
Depositing lab: John Doench & David Root. Depositing organization: Broad Institute. Publication: Optimized sgRNA design to maximize activity and minimize off-target effects of CRISPR-Cas9. Doench JG, Fusi N, Sullender M, Hegde M, Vaimberg EW, Donovan KF, Smith I, Tothova Z, Wilen C, Orchard R, Virgin HW, Listgarten J, Root DE. Nat Biotechnol. 2016 Jan 18. doi: 10.1038/nbt.3437. PubMed 26780180.
Backbone
  Vector backbone: lentiGuide-Puro
  Backbone manufacturer: Zhang Lab (Addgene plasmid # 52963)
  Vector type: Mammalian Expression, Lentiviral, CRISPR
  Selectable markers: Puromycin
Growth in bacteria
  Bacterial resistance: Ampicillin, 100 μg/mL
  Growth temperature: 37°C
  Growth strain: DH5alpha
  Copy number: High Copy
Gene/Insert
  Gene/Insert name: STK10 (alt names: STK10; NM_005990.3)
  gRNA/shRNA sequence: ACCACGAGCTCAACCCCATG
  Species: H. sapiens (human)
  Entrez Gene: STK10 (a.k.a. LOK, PRO2729)
  Promoter: hU6
  Cloning method: Unknown
  Sequencing primers: 5′ U6-F; 3′ pS2-R
Terms and licenses: Academic/Nonprofit Terms; Industry Terms: Not Available to Industry
Depositor comments: The gRNA was designed to target the following Genbank reference sequence(s): NM_005990.3. Note that this plasmid does NOT contain Cas9. It should be used in conjunction with lentiCas9-Blast (Addgene #52962) or otherwise with cell lines already expressing Cas9. Browse the full kinome gRNA library at http://www.addgene.org/pooled-library/broadgpp-human-kinome/ or visit http://www.broadinstitute.org/rnai/public/ for detailed protocols and information.
How to cite: STK10 gRNA (BRDN0001162510) was a gift from John Doench & David Root (Addgene plasmid # 75489 ; http://n2t.net/addgene:75489 ; RRID:Addgene_75489)
