[The description below was written by a language model from this plasmid's Addgene catalogue record and pLannotate feature annotations shown in this document.]
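Description:
STK10 gRNA (BRDN0001162510) is a third-generation lentiviral guide RNA plasmid built on the lentiGuide-Puro backbone and designed to direct Streptococcus pyogenes Cas9 to the human serine/threonine kinase gene STK10 (also known as LOK). It is propagated in E. coli as a high-copy plasmid through a ColE1/pUC-type origin with ampicillin selection from the β-lactamase gene. The annotated 8.3 kb sequence also carries an f1 origin, an SV40 origin and poly(A) signal, and remnants of lac and T7/T3 promoter elements from the parental cloning vector.

The lentiviral transfer cassette begins with an RSV promoter fused to a truncated HIV-1 5' LTR, which makes genomic RNA production Tat-independent. This is followed by the Ψ packaging signal with a partial gag sequence and the Rev response element for nuclear export of the unspliced viral RNA. Downstream, a human U6 RNA polymerase III promoter drives the STK10-specific spacer joined to the Cas9 guide RNA scaffold, and a cPPT/CTS element aids nuclear import of the reverse-transcribed genome. A second unit uses the EF-1α core promoter with its intron A to express puromycin N-acetyltransferase, allowing selection of transduced mammalian cells. A WPRE enhances transcript expression, and a self-inactivating ΔU3 3' LTR closes the cassette.

The plasmid does not encode Cas9, so it is meant to be used with a separate Cas9 lentivector or in cells that already express the nuclease. It is one clone from a human kinome guide collection and is suited to knocking out STK10 by CRISPR-Cas9.
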