Features (pLannotate 1.2.2; 29 found; start..end, strand, type, name):
     14..80      +  CDS            small t antigen (fragment): SV40 (simian virus 40) small t antigen
    106..317     +  promoter       EF-1α core promoter: core promoter for human elongation factor EF-1α
    318..1256    +  intron         EF-1α intron A: intron upstream of the start codon of human EF-1α
   1278..1877    +  CDS            PuroR (fragment): puromycin N-acetyltransferase; pac from Streptomyces; confers resistance to puromycin
   1893..2481    +  misc_feature   WPRE: woodchuck hepatitis virus posttranscriptional regulatory element
   2532..2551    +  misc_feature   cPPT/CTS (fragment): central polypurine tract and central termination sequence of HIV-1
   2553..2786    +  LTR            3' LTR (ΔU3): self-inactivating 3' long terminal repeat (LTR) from HIV-1
   2864..2985    +  polyA_signal   SV40 poly(A) signal: SV40 polyadenylation signal
   3025..3160    +  rep_origin     SV40 ori: SV40 origin of replication
   3181..3199    -  promoter       T7 promoter: promoter for bacteriophage T7 RNA polymerase
   3207..3362    +  CDS            lacZα (fragment): LacZα fragment of β-galactosidase; lacZ fragment
   3367..3795    +  rep_origin     f1 ori (sequence partly withheld): f1 bacteriophage origin of replication; arrow indicates direction of (+) strand synthesis
   3848..3952    +  promoter       AmpR promoter: bla
   3953..4813    +  CDS            AmpR: β-lactamase; bla; confers resistance to ampicillin, carbenicillin, and related antibiotics
   4984..5572    +  rep_origin     ori: high-copy-number ColE1/pMB1/pBR322/pUC origin of replication
   5755..5847    +  CDS            lacI (fragment): lac repressor; lacI; The lac repressor binds to the lac operator to inhibit transcription in E. coli. This inhibition can be relieved by adding lactose or isopropyl-β-D-thiogalactopyranoside (IPTG).
   5860..5881    +  protein_bind   CAP binding site: CAP binding activates transcription in the presence of cAMP. E. coli catabolite activator protein
   5896..5926    +  promoter       lac promoter: promoter for the E. coli lac operon
   5934..5950    +  protein_bind   lac operator: The lac repressor binds to the lac operator to inhibit transcription in E. coli. This inhibition can be relieved by adding lactose or isopropyl-β-D-thiogalactopyranoside (IPTG). lac repressor encoded by lacI
   5995..6013    +  promoter       T3 promoter: promoter for bacteriophage T3 RNA polymerase
   6041..6267    +  promoter       RSV promoter: Rous sarcoma virus enhancer/promoter
   6268..6448    +  LTR            5' LTR (truncated): truncated 5' long terminal repeat (LTR) from HIV-1
   6495..6620    +  misc_feature   HIV-1 Ψ: packaging signal of human immunodeficiency virus type 1
   6604..6967    +  CDS            HIV-1 gag (fragment): gag protein from human immunodeficiency virus 1; gag
   7113..7346    +  misc_feature   RRE: The Rev response element (RRE) of HIV-1 allows for Rev-dependent mRNA export from the nucleus to the cytoplasm.
   7723..7749    +  CDS            Rev (fragment): human immunodeficiency virus 1 (HIV-1) Rev protein; rev; enhances nuclear export of unspliced and incompletely spliced viral mRNAs
   7753..7993    +  promoter       U6 promoter: RNA polymerase III promoter for human U6 snRNA
   8023..8098    +  misc_RNA       gRNA scaffold: guide RNA scaffold for the Streptococcus pyogenes CRISPR/Cas9 system
   8154..8271    +  misc_feature   cPPT/CTS: central polypurine tract and central termination sequence of HIV-1
>Addgene plasmid #75489 | STK10 gRNA (BRDN0001162510) | addgene full sequence | sequence record 183982 | Addgene Assembled Sequence
CCCGGGTGCAAAGATGGATAAAGTTTTAAACAGAGAGGAATCTTTGCAGCTAATGGACCTTCTAGGTCTT
GAAAGGAGTGGGAATTGGCTCCGGTGCCCGTCAGTGGGCAGAGCGCACATCGCCCACAGTCCCCGAGAAG
TTGGGGGGAGGGGTCGGCAATTGATCCGGTGCCTAGAGAAGGTGGCGCGGGGTAAACTGGGAAAGTGATG
TCGTGTACTGGCTCCGCCTTTTTCCCGAGGGTGGGGGAGAACCGTATATAAGTGCAGTAGTCGCCGTGAA
CGTTCTTTTTCGCAACGGGTTTGCCGCCAGAACACAGGTAAGTGCCGTGTGTGGTTCCCGCGGGCCTGGC
CTCTTTACGGGTTATGGCCCTTGCGTGCCTTGAATTACTTCCACCTGGCTGCAGTACGTGATTCTTGATC
CCGAGCTTCGGGTTGGAAGTGGGTGGGAGAGTTCGAGGCCTTGCGCTTAAGGAGCCCCTTCGCCTCGTGC
TTGAGTTGAGGCCTGGCCTGGGCGCTGGGGCCGCCGCGTGCGAATCTGGTGGCACCTTCGCGCCTGTCTC
GCTGCTTTCGATAAGTCTCTAGCCATTTAAAATTTTTGATGACCTGCTGCGACGCTTTTTTTCTGGCAAG
ATAGTCTTGTAAATGCGGGCCAAGATCTGCACACTGGTATTTCGGTTTTTGGGGCCGCGGGCGGCGACGG
GGCCCGTGCGTCCCAGCGCACATGTTCGGCGAGGCGGGGCCTGCGAGCGCGGCCACCGAGAATCGGACGG
GGGTAGTCTCAAGCTGGCCGGCCTGCTCTGGTGCCTGGCCTCGCGCCGCCGTGTATCGCCCCGCCCTGGG
CGGCAAGGCTGGCCCGGTCGGCACCAGTTGCGTGAGCGGAAAGATGGCCGCTTCCCGGCCCTGCTGCAGG
GAGCTCAAAATGGAGGACGCGGCGCTCGGGAGAGCGGGCGGGTGAGTCACCCACACAAAGGAAAAGGGCC
TTTCCGTCCTCAGCCGTCGCTTCATGTGACTCCACGGAGTACCGGGCGCCGTCCAGGCACCTCGATTAGT
TCTCGAGCTTTTGGAGTACGTCGTCTTTAGGTTGGGGGGAGGGGTTTTATGCGATGGAGTTTCCCCACAC
TGAGTGGGTGGAGACTGAAGTTAGGCCAGCTTGGCACTTGATGTAATTCTCCTTGGAATTTGCCCTTTTT
GAGTTTGGATCTTGGTTCATTCTCAAGCCTCAGACAGTGGTTCAAAGTTTTTTTCTTCCATTTCAGGTGT
CGTGACGTACGGCCACCATGACCGAGTACAAGCCCACGGTGCGCCTCGCCACCCGCGACGACGTCCCCAG
GGCCGTACGCACCCTCGCCGCCGCGTTCGCCGACTACCCCGCCACGCGCCACACCGTCGATCCGGACCGC
CACATCGAGCGGGTCACCGAGCTGCAAGAACTCTTCCTCACGCGCGTCGGGCTCGACATCGGCAAGGTGT
GGGTCGCGGACGACGGCGCCGCCGTGGCGGTCTGGACCACGCCGGAGAGCGTCGAAGCGGGGGCGGTGTT
CGCCGAGATCGGCCCGCGCATGGCCGAGTTGAGCGGTTCCCGGCTGGCCGCGCAGCAACAGATGGAAGGC
CTCCTGGCGCCGCACCGGCCCAAGGAGCCCGCGTGGTTCCTGGCCACCGTCGGAGTCTCGCCCGACCACC
AGGGCAAGGGTCTGGGCAGCGCCGTCGTGCTCCCCGGAGTGGAGGCGGCCGAGCGCGCCGGGGTGCCCGC
CTTCCTGGAGACCTCCGCGCCCCGCAACCTCCCCTTCTACGAGCGGCTCGGCTTCACCGTCACCGCCGAC
GTCGAGGTGCCCGAAGGACCGCGCACCTGGTGCATGACCCGCAAGCCCGGTGCCTGAACGCGTTAAGTCG
ACAATCAACCTCTGGATTACAAAATTTGTGAAAGATTGACTGGTATTCTTAACTATGTTGCTCCTTTTAC
GCTATGTGGATACGCTGCTTTAATGCCTTTGTATCATGCTATTGCTTCCCGTATGGCTTTCATTTTCTCC
TCCTTGTATAAATCCTGGTTGCTGTCTCTTTATGAGGAGTTGTGGCCCGTTGTCAGGCAACGTGGCGTGG
TGTGCACTGTGTTTGCTGACGCAACCCCCACTGGTTGGGGCATTGCCACCACCTGTCAGCTCCTTTCCGG
GACTTTCGCTTTCCCCCTCCCTATTGCCACGGCGGAACTCATCGCCGCCTGCCTTGCCCGCTGCTGGACA
GGGGCTCGGCTGTTGGGCACTGACAATTCCGTGGTGTTGTCGGGGAAATCATCGTCCTTTCCTTGGCTGC
TCGCCTGTGTTGCCACCTGGATTCTGCGCGGGACGTCCTTCTGCTACGTCCCTTCGGCCCTCAATCCAGC
GGACCTTCCTTCCCGCGGCCTGCTGCCGGCTCTGCGGCCTCTTCCGCGTCTTCGCCTTCGCCCTCAGACG
AGTCGGATCTCCCTTTGGGCCGCCTCCCCGCGTCGACTTTAAGACCAATGACTTACAAGGCAGCTGTAGA
TCTTAGCCACTTTTTAAAAGAAAAGGGGGGACTGGAAGGGCTAATTCACTCCCAACGAAGACAAGATCTG
CTTTTTGCTTGTACTGGGTCTCTCTGGTTAGACCAGATCTGAGCCTGGGAGCTCTCTGGCTAACTAGGGA
ACCCACTGCTTAAGCCTCAATAAAGCTTGCCTTGAGTGCTTCAAGTAGTGTGTGCCCGTCTGTTGTGTGA
CTCTGGTAACTAGAGATCCCTCAGACCCTTTTAGTCAGTGTGGAAAATCTCTAGCAGTACGTATAGTAGT
TCATGTCATCTTATTATTCAGTATTTATAACTTGCAAAGAAATGAATATCAGAGAGTGAGAGGAACTTGT
TTATTGCAGCTTATAATGGTTACAAATAAAGCAATAGCATCACAAATTTCACAAATAAAGCATTTTTTTC
ACTGCATTCTAGTTGTGGTTTGTCCAAACTCATCAATGTATCTTATCATGTCTGGCTCTAGCTATCCCGC
CCCTAACTCCGCCCATCCCGCCCCTAACTCCGCCCAGTTCCGCCCATTCTCCGCCCCATGGCTGACTAAT
TTTTTTTATTTATGCAGAGGCCGAGGCCGCCTCGGCCTCTGAGCTATTCCAGAAGTAGTGAGGAGGCTTT
TTTGGAGGCCTAGGGACGTACCCAATTCGCCCTATAGTGAGTCGTATTACGCGCGCTCACTGGCCGTCGT
TTTACAACGTCGTGACTGGGAAAACCCTGGCGTTACCCAACTTAATCGCCTTGCAGCACATCCCCCTTTC
GCCAGCTGGCGTAATAGCGAAGAGGCCCGCACCGATCGCCCTTCCCAACAGTTGCGCAGCCTGAATGGCG
AATGGG
[124 nt withheld, positions 3367-3490]
C
[91 nt withheld, positions 3492-3582]
A
[49 nt withheld, positions 3584-3632]
CCTTTGACGTTGGAGTCCACGTTCTTT
[37 nt withheld, positions 3660-3696]
ACCCTATCTCGGTCTATTCTTTTGATTTATAAGGGATTTTGCCGATTTCGGCCTATTGGTTAAAAAATGA
GCTGATTTAACAAAAATTTAACGCGAATTTTAACAAAATATTAACGCTTACAATTTAGGTGGCACTTTTC
GGGGAAATGTGCGCGGAACCCCTATTTGTTTATTTTTCTAAATACATTCAAATATGTATCCGCTCATGAG
ACAATAACCCTGATAAATGCTTCAATAATATTGAAAAAGGAAGAGTATGAGTATTCAACATTTCCGTGTC
GCCCTTATTCCCTTTTTTGCGGCATTTTGCCTTCCTGTTTTTGCTCACCCAGAAACGCTGGTGAAAGTAA
AAGATGCTGAAGATCAGTTGGGTGCACGAGTGGGTTACATCGAACTGGATCTCAACAGCGGTAAGATCCT
TGAGAGTTTTCGCCCCGAAGAACGTTTTCCAATGATGAGCACTTTTAAAGTTCTGCTATGTGGCGCGGTA
TTATCCCGTATTGACGCCGGGCAAGAGCAACTCGGTCGCCGCATACACTATTCTCAGAATGACTTGGTTG
AGTACTCACCAGTCACAGAAAAGCATCTTACGGATGGCATGACAGTAAGAGAATTATGCAGTGCTGCCAT
AACCATGAGTGATAACACTGCGGCCAACTTACTTCTGACAACGATCGGAGGACCGAAGGAGCTAACCGCT
TTTTTGCACAACATGGGGGATCATGTAACTCGCCTTGATCGTTGGGAACCGGAGCTGAATGAAGCCATAC
CAAACGACGAGCGTGACACCACGATGCCTGTAGCAATGGCAACAACGTTGCGCAAACTATTAACTGGCGA
ACTACTTACTCTAGCTTCCCGGCAACAATTAATAGACTGGATGGAGGCGGATAAAGTTGCAGGACCACTT
CTGCGCTCGGCCCTTCCGGCTGGCTGGTTTATTGCTGATAAATCTGGAGCCGGTGAGCGTGGGTCTCGCG
GTATCATTGCAGCACTGGGGCCAGATGGTAAGCCCTCCCGTATCGTAGTTATCTACACGACGGGGAGTCA
GGCAACTATGGATGAACGAAATAGACAGATCGCTGAGATAGGTGCCTCACTGATTAAGCATTGGTAACTG
TCAGACCAAGTTTACTCATATATACTTTAGATTGATTTAAAACTTCATTTTTAATTTAAAAGGATCTAGG
TGAAGATCCTTTTTGATAATCTCATGACCAAAATCCCTTAACGTGAGTTTTCGTTCCACTGAGCGTCAGA
CCCCGTAGAAAAGATCAAAGGATCTTCTTGAGATCCTTTTTTTCTGCGCGTAATCTGCTGCTTGCAAACA
AAAAAACCACCGCTACCAGCGGTGGTTTGTTTGCCGGATCAAGAGCTACCAACTCTTTTTCCGAAGGTAA
CTGGCTTCAGCAGAGCGCAGATACCAAATACTGTTCTTCTAGTGTAGCCGTAGTTAGGCCACCACTTCAA
GAACTCTGTAGCACCGCCTACATACCTCGCTCTGCTAATCCTGTTACCAGTGGCTGCTGCCAGTGGCGAT
AAGTCGTGTCTTACCGGGTTGGACTCAAGACGATAGTTACCGGATAAGGCGCAGCGGTCGGGCTGAACGG
GGGGTTCGTGCACACAGCCCAGCTTGGAGCGAACGACCTACACCGAACTGAGATACCTACAGCGTGAGCT
ATGAGAAAGCGCCACGCTTCCCGAAGGGAGAAAGGCGGACAGGTATCCGGTAAGCGGCAGGGTCGGAACA
GGAGAGCGCACGAGGGAGCTTCCAGGGGGAAACGCCTGGTATCTTTATAGTCCTGTCGGGTTTCGCCACC
TCTGACTTGAGCGTCGATTTTTGTGATGCTCGTCAGGGGGGCGGAGCCTATGGAAAAACGCCAGCAACGC
GGCCTTTTTACGGTTCCTGGCCTTTTGCTGGCCTTTTGCTCACATGTTCTTTCCTGCGTTATCCCCTGAT
TCTGTGGATAACCGTATTACCGCCTTTGAGTGAGCTGATACCGCTCGCCGCAGCCGAACGACCGAGCGCA
GCGAGTCAGTGAGCGAGGAAGCGGAAGAGCGCCCAATACGCAAACCGCCTCTCCCCGCGCGTTGGCCGAT
TCATTAATGCAGCTGGCACGACAGGTTTCCCGACTGGAAAGCGGGCAGTGAGCGCAACGCAATTAATGTG
AGTTAGCTCACTCATTAGGCACCCCAGGCTTTACACTTTATGCTTCCGGCTCGTATGTTGTGTGGAATTG
TGAGCGGATAACAATTTCACACAGGAAACAGCTATGACCATGATTACGCCAAGCGCGCAATTAACCCTCA
CTAAAGGGAACAAAAGCTGGAGCTGCAAGCTTAATGTAGTCTTATGCAATACTCTTGTAGTCTTGCAACA
TGGTAACGATGAGTTAGCAACATGCCTTACAAGGAGAGAAAAAGCACCGTGCATGCCGATTGGTGGAAGT
AAGGTGGTACGATCGTGCCTTATTAGGAAGGCAACAGACGGGTCTGACATGGATTGGACGAACCACTGAA
TTGCCGCATTGCAGAGATATTGTATTTAAGTGCCTAGCTCGATACATAAACGGGTCTCTCTGGTTAGACC
AGATCTGAGCCTGGGAGCTCTCTGGCTAACTAGGGAACCCACTGCTTAAGCCTCAATAAAGCTTGCCTTG
AGTGCTTCAAGTAGTGTGTGCCCGTCTGTTGTGTGACTCTGGTAACTAGAGATCCCTCAGACCCTTTTAG
TCAGTGTGGAAAATCTCTAGCAGTGGCGCCCGAACAGGGACTTGAAAGCGAAAGGGAAACCAGAGGAGCT
CTCTCGACGCAGGACTCGGCTTGCTGAAGCGCGCACGGCAAGAGGCGAGGGGCGGCGACTGGTGAGTACG
CCAAAAATTTTGACTAGCGGAGGCTAGAAGGAGAGAGATGGGTGCGAGAGCGTCAGTATTAAGCGGGGGA
GAATTAGATCGCGATGGGAAAAAATTCGGTTAAGGCCAGGGGGAAAGAAAAAATATAAATTAAAACATAT
AGTATGGGCAAGCAGGGAGCTAGAACGATTCGCAGTTAATCCTGGCCTGTTAGAAACATCAGAAGGCTGT
AGACAAATACTGGGACAGCTACAACCATCCCTTCAGACAGGATCAGAAGAACTTAGATCATTATATAATA
CAGTAGCAACCCTCTATTGTGTGCATCAAAGGATAGAGATAAAAGACACCAAGGAAGCTTTAGACAAGAT
AGAGGAAGAGCAAAACAAAAGTAAGACCACCGCACAGCAAGCGGCCGCTGATCTTCAGACCTGGAGGAGG
AGATATGAGGGACAATTGGAGAAGTGAATTATATAAATATAAAGTAGTAAAAATTGAACCATTAGGAGTA
GCACCCACCAAGGCAAAGAGAAGAGTGGTGCAGAGAGAAAAAAGAGCAGTGGGAATAGGAGCTTTGTTCC
TTGGGTTCTTGGGAGCAGCAGGAAGCACTATGGGCGCAGCGTCAATGACGCTGACGGTACAGGCCAGACA
ATTATTGTCTGGTATAGTGCAGCAGCAGAACAATTTGCTGAGGGCTATTGAGGCGCAACAGCATCTGTTG
CAACTCACAGTCTGGGGCATCAAGCAGCTCCAGGCAAGAATCCTGGCTGTGGAAAGATACCTAAAGGATC
AACAGCTCCTGGGGATTTGGGGTTGCTCTGGAAAACTCATTTGCACCACTGCTGTGCCTTGGAATGCTAG
TTGGAGTAATAAATCTCTGGAACAGATTTGGAATCACACGACCTGGATGGAGTGGGACAGAGAAATTAAC
AATTACACAAGCTTAATACACTCCTTAATTGAAGAATCGCAAAACCAGCAAGAAAAGAATGAACAAGAAT
TATTGGAATTAGATAAATGGGCAAGTTTGTGGAATTGGTTTAACATAACAAATTGGCTGTGGTATATAAA
ATTATTCATAATGATAGTAGGAGGCTTGGTAGGTTTAAGAATAGTTTTTGCTGTACTTTCTATAGTGAAT
AGAGTTAGGCAGGGATATTCACCATTATCGTTTCAGACCCACCTCCCAACCCCGAGGGGACCCAGAGAGG
GCCTATTTCCCATGATTCCTTCATATTTGCATATACGATACAAGGCTGTTAGAGAGATAATTAGAATTAA
TTTGACTGTAAACACAAAGATATTAGTACAAAATACGTGACGTAGAAAGTAATAATTTCTTGGGTAGTTT
GCAGTTTTAAAATTATGTTTTAAAATGGACTATCATATGCTTACCGTAACTTGAAAGTATTTCGATTTCT
TGGCTTTATATATCTTGTGGAAAGGACGAAACACCGACCACGAGCTCAACCCCATGGTTTTAGAGCTAGA
AATAGCAAGTTAAAATAAGGCTAGTCCGTTATCAACTTGAAAAAGTGGCACCGAGTCGGTGCTTTTTTAA
GCTTGGCGTAACTAGATCTTGAGACAAATGGCAGTATTCATCCACAATTTTAAAAGAAAAGGGGGGATTG
GGGGGTACAGTGCAGGGGAAAGAATAGTAGACATAATAGCAACAGACATACAAACTAAAGAATTACAAAA
ACAAATTACAAAAATTCAAAATTTTCGGGTTTATTACAGGGACAGCAGAGATCCACTTTGGCGCCGGCTC
GAGGGGG
