>Addgene plasmid #75489 | STK10 gRNA (BRDN0001162510) | depositor partial sequence | sequence record 142949 | Target Sequence
ACCACGAGCTCAACCCCATG
