>Addgene plasmid #75489 | STK10 gRNA (BRDN0001162510) | addgene partial sequence | sequence record 183981 | hU6-F
AGAAAGTAATAATTTCTTGGGTAGTTTGCAGTTTTAAAATTATGTTTTAAAATGGACTATCATATGCTTA
CCGTAACTTGAAAGTATTTCGATTTCTTGGCTTTATATATCTTGTGGAAAGGACGAAACACCGACCACGA
GCTCAACCCCATGGTTTTAGAGCTAGAAATAGCAAGTTAAAATAAGGCTAGTCCGTTATCAACTTGAAAA
AGTGGCACCGAGTCGGTGCTTTTTTAAGCTTGGCGTAACTAGATCTTGAGACAAATGGCAGTATTCATCC
ACAATTTTAAAAGAAAAGGGGGGATTGGGGGGTACAGTGCAGGGGAAAGAATAGTAGACATAATAGCAAC
AGACATACAAACTAAAGAATTACAAAAACAAATTACAAAAATTCAAAATTTTCGGGTTTATTACAGGGAC
AGCAGAGATCCACTTTGGCGCCGGCTCGAGGGGGCCCGGGTGCAAAGATGGATAAAGTTTTAAACAGAGA
GGAATCTTTGCAGCTAATGGACCTTCTAGGTCTTGAAAGGAGTGGGAATTGGCTCCGGTGCCCGTCAGTG
GGCAGAGCGC
